>Addgene plasmid #158823 | JGI_018291 | addgene full sequence | sequence record 316500 | Addgene NGS Result
GCAACGCAAAATGCTGAATTTAGCAGGCAAGTTTCCTGATAAAGGGCCCTGTGAGTGCGACATTCGACGC
GCGAAAGCGAGTTGACGGCGCCCGAAATTTTCTTAGAGTTCGTTCAAGCTTCGGTTTCGGGGAGCCGCTA
AGGGATGCGGACCCAGCCGGGTAAGTCGCCGGGAACTATGGAATAATCCTAATTTCTGTGCGGCAGGCGC
GAGCTGCCGGAGCGAATATCATCCCTGTCGCAAACAGCAGGTCAATCAACGGTGGGTAGCGGGCTGCTAT
CCAGCGGCGGATAAGACTTGTCGGAGGAATCCTCTAGAAATAATTTTGTTTAACTTTAAGAAGGAGATAT
ACCATGATCGTGCAGAAGAAGATCATGGGCATCCTGGTGGGCCTGGGACTGGCGTCCCTGGCGAGCCTGG
CCCAGGCCGCGGACGTCGGCAACGTGACCAACGCCATGCTGGACTCGACGGCCAAGAACCCGGCGAGCGT
CCTCTCCTTCGGCATGGGGACCCAGGGTCAGCGCTACTCGCCCCTCACCCAGATCAATGACAAGACGGTC
GCGAAGCTGGTGCCGGCGTGGTCGTTCTCGTTCGGCGGCGAGAAGCAGCGTGGCCAGGAAAGCCAGCCGC
TCATCCACAACGGCAAGATGTTCGTGACGGCGAGCTACAGCCGCATTTTCGCCGTCGACCTCAAGACGGG
CGCGAAGCTCTGGAAGTACGAGCATCGCCTGCCGGATGGCATCATGCCGTGCTGCGACGTCGTGAACCGG
GGCGCCGCGCTGTATGGCAACCTGGTCATCTTCGGTACCCTGGACGCCTATCTCGTCGCCCTGGACCAGA
ACACGGGCAAGATCGTGTGGAAGGAGAAGGTCGACGATTACGCCGCCGGTTACAGCATGACCGCCGCTCC
CCTCATCGCGGAGGGCCTCCTGCTCACCGGAGTGAGCGGCGGCGAGTTTGGCATCGTGGGCCGGGTGGAG
GCGCGCAACCCGATGACGGGCGACCTCGTGTGGACGCGGCCCACGGTGGAAGGCCATATGGGCCATCGCT
ATGACAAAGACGGCAAGGCGATCGACAACGGCATCTCGGGCACGGTGAACAAGACCTGGCCGGGCGACCT
GTGGAAGACCGGGGGTGCGTCCACGTGGATGGGTGGGACCTACGATCCCCAGACCAAGTTGGCGTATTTC
GGCACCGGCAACCCGGCGCCGTGGAACTCCCACCTGAGGCCCGGCGACAACCTGTACTCCTCGTCCACCG
TCGCCCTTGACGTGAAGACGGGCCAGATCAAGTGGGCCTACCAGAACACCCCGAACGACGCCTGGGACTT
CGACGGTGCGAACGAGTTCGTCACCTTTGACATGGACGGGAAGCGCTACGGCGGCAAGGCCGACCGCAAC
GGCTTCTTCTACGTCATCGACGCGAGCACGGGCAAGCTCCAGAACGCGTTCCCGTTCGTCAAGAAGATCA
CGTGGGCCAGCTCGATCGACCTTAAGACCGGGCGCCCGAACTACATCGCGGCCGGCCGCCCGGGCGACCC
CACCAAGGGAGAGGAGGGCAAGAAGGGCACAACGGTGTTCGCTGCCCCCGCCTTCCTGGGCGCGAAGAAC
CAGATGCCGATGGCGTACTCGCCGCAGACCAAGCTCTTCTACGTGCCGGCCAATGAGTGGGGCATGGACA
TCTGGAACGAGCCCATTTCCTACAAGAAGGGCGGCGCCTTCCTTGGCGCCGGCTTCACGATCAAGCCCCT
GTTCGACGACTACATCGGGGCCATGCGCGCCGTGGACCCAAAGACCGGCAAGATCGTGTGGGAGATCAAA
AACAACGCCCCCTTGTGGGGGGGCGTCATGAGCACAGCGGGCAACCTCGTCTTCTACGGCACGCCGGAAG
GTTTCCTGAAGGCGGTGGACGCGAAGACTGGTAAGGAGCTGTGGAAGTTCCAGACCGGCAGCGGGGTCGT
CGCCCCGCCGGTCACCTGGCAGGACGGCGATACGCAGTACGTGGCGGTGGTGAGCGGCTGGGGAGGTGCG
GTCCCGCTCTGGGGCGGCGAGGTGGCGAAGAAGGTGAATTTCCTCGAACAAGGCGGCTCGGTCTGGGTGT
TCAAGCTGGCGTCCAAGGCCGAAAACCTCTATTTTCAGGGACATCATCACCATCACCATCACCACTGACA
GCTATGACCATGATTACGCCAAGCTTGCATGCCTGCAGGTCGACTCTAGAGGATCCCCGGGTACCGAGCT
CGAATTCACTGGCCGTCGTTTTACAACGTCGTGACTGGGAAAACCCTGGCGTTACCCAACTTAATCGCCT
TGCAGCACATCCCCCTTTCGCCAGCTGGCGTAATAGCGAAGAGGCCCGCACCGATCGCCCTTCCCAACAG
TTGCGCAGCCTGAATGGCGAATGGCGCCTGATGCGGTATTTTCTCCTTACGCATCTGTGCGGTATTTCAC
ACCGCATATGGTGCACTCTCAGTACAATCTGCTCTGATGCCGCATAGTTAAGCCAGCCCCGACACCCGCC
AACACCCGCTGACGCGCCCTGACGGGCTTGTATGCTCCCGGCATCCGCTTACAGACAAGCTGTGACCGTC
TCCGGGAGCTGCATGTGTCAGAGGTTTTCACCGTCATCACCGAAACGCGCGAGACGAAAGGGCCTCGTGA
TACGCCTATTTTTATAGGTTAATGTCATGATAATAATGGTTTCTTAGCACCCTTTCTCGGTCCTTCAACG
TTCCTGACAACGAGCCTCCTTTTCGCCAATCCATCGACAATCACCGCGAGTCCCTGCTCGAACGCTGCGT
CCGGACCGGCTTCGTCGAAGGCGTCTATCGCGGCCCGCAACAGCGGCGAGAGCGGAGCCTGTTCAACGGT
GCCGCCGCGCTCGCCGGCATCGCTGTCGCCGGCCTGCTCCTCAAGCACGGCCCCAACAGTGAAGTAGCTG
ATTGTCATCAGCGCATTGACGGCGTCCCCGGCCGAAAAACCCGCCTCGCAGAGGAAGCGAAGCTGCGCGT
CGGCCGTTTCCATCTGCGGTGCGCCCGGTCGCGTGCCGGCATGGATGCGCGCGCCATCGCGGTAGGCGAG
CAGCGCCTGCCTGAAGCTGCGGGCATTCCCGATCAGAAATGAGCGCCAGTCGTCGTCGGCTCTCGGCACC
GAATGCGTATGATTCTCCGCCAGCATGGCTTCGGCCAGTGCGTCGAGCAGCGCCCGCTTGTTCCTGAAGT
GCCAGTAAAGCGCCGGCTGCTGAACCCCCAACCGTTCCGCCAGTTTGCGTGTCGTCAGACCGTCTACGCC
GACCTCGTTCAACAGGTCCAGGGCGGCACGGATCACTGTATTCGGCTGCAACTTTGTCATGCTTGACACT
TTATCACTGATAAACATAATATGTCCACCAACTTATCAGTGATAAAGAATCCGCGCGTTCAATCGGACCA
GCGGAGGCTGGTCCGGAGGCCAGACGTGAAACCCAACATACCCCTGATCGTAATTCTGAGCACTGTCGCG
CTCGACGCTGTCGGCATCGGCCTGATTATGCCGGTGCTGCCGGGCCTCCTGCGCGATCTGGTTCACTCGA
ACGACGTCACCGCCCACTATGGCATTCTGCTGGCGCTGTATGCGTTGGTGCAATTTGCCTGCGCACCTGT
GCTGGGCGCGCTGTCGGATCGTTTCGGGCGGCGGCCAATCTTGCTCGTCTCGCTGGCCGGCGCCACTGTC
GACTACGCCATCATGGCGACAGCGCCTTTCCTTTGGGTTCTCTATATCGGGCGGATCGTGGCCGGCATCA
CCGGGGCGACTGGGGCGGTAGCCGGCGCTTATATTGCCGATATCACTGATGGCGATGAGCGCGCGCGGCA
CTTCGGCTTCATGAGCGCCTGTTTCGGGTTCGGGATGGTCGCGGGACCTGTGCTCGGTGGGCTGATGGGC
GGTTTCTCCCCCCACGCTCCGTTCTTCGCCGCGGCAGCCTTGAACGGCCTCAATTTCCTGACGGGCTGTT
TCCTTTTGCCGGAGTCGCACAAAGGCGAACGCCGGCCGTTACGCCGGGAGGCTCTCAACCCGCTCGCTTC
GTTCCGGTGGGCCCGGGGCATGACCGTCGTCGCCGCCCTGATGGCGGTCTTCTTCATCATGCAACTTGTC
GGACAGGTGCCGGCCGCGCTTTGGGTCATTTTCGGCGAGGATCGCTTTCACTGGGACGCGACCACGATCG
GCATTTCGCTTGCCGCATTTGGCATTCTGCATTCACTCGCCCAGGCAATGATCACCGGCCCTGTAGCCGC
CCGGCTCGGCGAAAGGCGGGCACTCATGCTCGGAATGATTGCCGACGGCACAGGCTACATCCTGCTTGCC
TTCGCGACACGGGGATGGATGGCGTTCCCGATCATGGTCCTGCTTGCTTCGGGTGGCATCGGAATGCCGG
CGCTGCAAGCAATGTTGTCCAGGCAGGTGGATGAGGAACGTCAGGGGCAGCTGCAAGGCTCACTGGCGGC
GCTCACCAGCCTGACCTCGATCGTCGGACCCCTCCTCTTCACGGCGATCTATGCGGCTTCTATAACAACG
TGGAACGGGTGGGCATGGATTGCAGGCGCTGCCCTCTACTTGCTCTGCCTGCCGGCGCTGCGTCGCGGGC
TTTGGAGCGGCGCAGGGCAACGAGCCGATCGCTGATCGTGGAAACGATAGGCCTATGCCATGCGGGTCAA
GGCGACTTCCGGCAAGCTATACGCGCCCTAGAATTGTCAATTTTAATCCTCTGTTTATCGGCAGTTCGTA
GAGCGCGCCGTGCGTCCCGAGCGATACTGAGCGAAGCAAGTGCGTCGAGCAGTGCCCGCTTGTTCCTGAA
ATGCCAGTAAAGCGCTGGCTGCTGAACCCCCAGCCGGAACTGACCCCACAAGGCCCTAGCGTTTGCAATG
CACCAGGTCATCATTGACCCAGGCGTGTTCCACCAGGCCGCTGCCTCGCAACTCTTCGCAGGCTTCGCCG
ACCTGCTCGCGCCACTTCTTCACGCGGGTGGAATCCGATCCGCACATGAGGCGGAAGGTTTCCAGCTTGA
GCGGGTACGGCTCCCGGTGCGAGCTGAAATAGTCGAACATCCGTCGGGCCGTCGGCGACAGCTTGCGGTA
CTTCTCCCATATGAATTTCGTGTAGTGGTCGCCAGCAAACAGCACGACGATTTCCTCGTCGATCAGGACC
TGGCAACGGGACGTTTTCTTGCCACGGTCCAGGACGCGGAAGCGGTGCAGCAGCGACACCGATTCCAGGT
GCCCAACGCGGTCGGACGTGAAGCCCATCGCCGTCGCCTGTAGGCGCGACAGGCATTCCTCGGCCTTCGT
GTAATACCGGCCATTGATCGACCAGCCCAGGTCCTGGCAAAGCTCGTAGAACGTGAAGGTGATCGGCTCG
CCGATAGGGGTGCGCTTCGCGTACTCCAACACCTGCTGCCACACCAGTTCGTCATCGTCGGCCCGCAGCT
CGACGCCGGTGTAGGTGATCTTCACGTCCTTGTTGACGTGGAAAATGACCTTGTTTTGCAGCGCCTCGCG
CGGGATTTTCTTGTTGCGCGTGGTGAACAGGGCAGAGCGGGCCGTGTCGTTTGGCATCGCTCGCATCGTG
TCCGGCCACGGCGCAATATCGAACAAGGAAAGCTGCATTTCCTTGATCTGCTGCTTCGTGTGTTTCAGCA
ACGCGGCCTGCTTGGCCTCGCTGACCTGTTTTGCCAGGTCCTCGCCGGCGGTTTTTCGCTTCTTGGTCGT
CATAGTTCCTCGCGTGTCGATGGTCATCGACTTCGCCAAACCTGCCGCCTCCTGTTCGAGACGACGCGAA
CGCTCCACGGCGGCCGATGGCGCGGGCAGGGCAGGGGGAGCCAGTTGCACGCTGTCGCGCTCGATCTTGG
CCGTAGCTTGCTGGACCATCGAGCCGACGGACTGGAAGGTTTCGCGGGGCGCACGCATGACGGTGCGGCT
TGCGATGGTTTCGGCATCCTCGGCGGAAAACCCCGCGTCGATCAGTTCTTGCCTGTATGCCTTCCGGTCA
AACGTCCGATTCATTCACCCTCCTTGCGGGATTGCCCCGACTCACGCCGGGGCAATGTGCCCTTATTCCT
GATTTGACCCGCCTGGTGCCTTGGTGTCCAGATAATCCACCTTATCGGCAATGAAGTCGGTCCCGTAGAC
CGTCTGGCCGTCCTTCTCGTACTTGGTATTCCGAATCTTGCCCTGCACGAATACCAGCTCCGCGAAGTCG
CTCTTCTTGATGGAGCGCATGGGGACGTGCTTGGCAATCACGCGCACCCCCCGGCCGTTTTAGCGGCTAA
AAAAGTCATGGCTCTGCCCTCGGGCGGACCACGCCCATCATGACCTTGCCAAGCTCGTCCTGCTTCTCTT
CGATCTTCGCCAGCAGGGCGAGGATCGTGGCATCACCGAACCGCGCCGTGCGCGGGTCGTCGGTGAGCCA
GAGTTTCAGCAGGCCGCCCAGGCGGCCCAGGTCGCCATTGATGCGGGCCAGCTCGCGGACGTGCTCATAG
TCCACGACGCCCGTGATTTTGTAGCCCTGGCCGACGGCCAGCAGGTAGGCCTACAGGCTCATGCCGGCCG
CCGCCGCCTTTTCCTCAATCGCTCTTCGTTCGTCTGGAAGGCAGTACACCTTGATAGGTGGGCTGCCCTT
CCTGGTTGGCTTGGTTTCATCAGCCATCCGCTTGCCCTCATCTGTTACGCCGGCGGTAGCCGGCCAGCCT
CGCAGAGCAGGATTCCCGTTGAGCACCGCCAGGTGCGAATAAGGGACAGTGAAGAAGGAACACCCGCTCG
CGGGTGGGCCTACTTCACCTATCCTGCCCGGCTGACGCCGTTGGATACACCAAGGAAAGTCTACACGAAC
CCTTTGGCAAAATCCTGTATATCGTGCGAAAAAGGATGGATATACCGAAAAAATCGCTATAATGACCCCG
AAGCAGGGTTATGCAGCGGAAAAGATCCGTCGACCCTTTCCGACGCTCACCGGGCTGGTTGCCCTCGCCG
CTGGGCTGGCGGCCGTCTATGGCCCTGCAAACGCGCCAGAAACGCCGTCGAAGCCGTGTGCGAGACACCG
CGGCCGCCGGCGTTGTGGATACCTCGCGGAAAACTTGGCCCTCACTGACAGATGAGGGGCGGACGTTGAC
ACTTGAGGGGCCGACTCACCCGGCGCGGCGTTGACAGATGAGGGGCAGGCTCGATTTCGGCCGGCGACGT
GGAGCTGGCCAGCCTCGCAAATCGGCGAAAACGCCTGATTTTACGCGAGTTTCCCACAGATGATGTGGAC
AAGCCTGGGGATAAGTGCCCTGCGGTATTGACACTTGAGGGGCGCGACTACTGACAGATGAGGGGCGCGA
TCCTTGACACTTGAGGGGCAGAGTGCTGACAGATGAGGGGCGCACCTATTGACATTTGAGGGGCTGTCCA
CAGGCAGAAAATCCAGCATTTGCAAGGGTTTCCGCCCGTTTTTCGGCCACCGCTAACCTGTCTTTTAACC
TGCTTTTAAACCAATATTTATAAACCTTGTTTTTAACCAGGGCTGCGCCCTGTGCGCGTGACCGCGCACG
CCGAAGGGGGGTGCCCCCCCTTCTCGAACCCTCCCGGCCCGCTAACGCGGGCCTCCCATCCCCCCAGGGG
CTGCGCCCCTCGGCCGCGAACGGCCTCACCCCAAAAATGGCAGCCAAGCTGACCACTTCTGCGCTCGGCC
CTTCCGGCTGGCTGGTTTATTGCTGATAAATCTGGAGCCGGTGAGCGTGGGTCTCGCGGTATCATTGCAG
CACTGGGGCCAGATGGTAAGCCCTCCCGTATCGTAGTTATCTACACGACGGGGAGTCAGGCAACTATGGA
TGAACGAAATAGACAGATCGCTGAGATAGGTGCCTCACTGATTAAGCATTGGTAACTGTCAGACCAAGTT
TACTCATATATACTTTAGATTGATTTAAAACTTCATTTTTAATTTAAAAGGATCTAGGTGAAGATCCTTT
TTGATAATCTCATGACCAAAATCCCTTAACGTGAGTTTTCGTTCCACTGAGCGTCAGACCCCGTAGAAAA
GATCAAAGGATCTTCTTGAGATCCTTTTTTTCTGCGCGTAATCTGCTGCTTGCAAACAAAAAAACCACCG
CTACCAGCGGTGGTTTGTTTGCCGGATCAAGAGCTACCAACTCTTTTTCCGAAGGTAACTGGCTTCAGCA
GAGCGCAGATACCAAATACTGTTCTTCTAGTGTAGCCGTAGTTAGGCCACCACTTCAAGAACTCTGTAGC
ACCGCCTACATACCTCGCTCTGCTAATCCTGTTACCAGTGGCTGCTGCCAGTGGCGATAAGTCGTGTCTT
ACCGGGTTGGACTCAAGACGATAGTTACCGGATAAGGCGCAGCGGTCGGGCTGAACGGGGGGTTCGTGCA
CACAGCCCAGCTTGGAGCGAACGACCTACACCGAACTGAGATACCTACAGCGTGAGCTATGAGAAAGCGC
CACGCTTCCCGAAGGGAGAAAGGCGGACAGGTATCCGGTAAGCGGCAGGGTCGGAACAGGAGAGCGCACG
AGGGAGCTTCCAGGGGGAAACGCCTGGTATCTTTATAGTCCTGTCGGGTTTCGCCACCTCTGACTTGAGC
GTCGATTTTTGTGATGCTCGTCAGGGGGGCGGAGCCTATGGAAAAACGCCAGCAACGCGGCCTTTTTACG
GTTCCTGGCCTTTTGCTGGCCTTTTGCTCACATGTTCTTTCCTGCGTTATCCCCTGATTCTGTGGATAAC
CGTATTACCGCCTTTGAGTGAGCTGATACCGCTCGCCGCAGCCGAACGACCGAGCGCAGCGAGTCAGTGA
GCGAGGAAGCGGAAGAGCGCCCAATACGCAAACCGCCTCTCCCCGCGCGTTGGCCGATTCATTAATGCAG
CTGGCACGACAGGTTTCCCGACTGGAAAGCGGGCAGTGAGCGCAACGCAATTAATGTGAGTTAGCTCACT
CATTAGGCACCCCAGGCTTTACACTTTATGCTTCCGGCTCGTATGTTGTGTGGAATTGTGAGCGGATAAC
AATTTCACACAGGAAACAGCTATGACCATGATTACGCCAAGCTAGCTTCCCGCTTGGTCGGGCCGCTTCG
CGAGGGCCCGTTGACGACAACGGTGCGATGGGTCCCGGCCCCGGTCAAGACGATGCCAATACGTTGCGAC
ACTACGCCTTGGCACTTTTAGAATTGCCTTATCGTCCTGATAAGAAATGTCCGACCAGCTAAAGACATCG
CGTCCAATCAAAGCCTAGAAAATATAGGCGAAGGGACGCTAATAAGTCTTTCATAAGACCGCGCAAATCT
AAAAATATCCTTAGATTCACGATGCGGCACTTCGGATGACTTCCGAGCGAGCCTGGAACCTCAGAAAAAC
GTCTGAGAGATACCGCGGATCTCACACAGGAAATTTC
Features (pLannotate 1.2.2; 21 found; start..end, strand, type, name):
    325..347     +  RBS            RBS: efficient ribosome binding site from bacteriophage T7 gene 10 (Olins and Rangwala, 1989)
    474..2114    +  CDS            exaA (fragment): QEDH_PSEAE - Experimental evidence at protein level: Swiss-Prot protein existence level 1. Catalyzes the oxidation of ethanol and other primary alcohols to the corresponding aldehydes, except methanol, which is a very poor substrate. Uses a specific inducible cytochrome c550, encoded by the adjacent gene in the locus, as electron acceptor. Is a key enzyme of the carbon and energy metabolism during growth of P.aeruginosa on ethanol as the sole carbon and energy source. Is also able to use secondary alcohols as well as aminoalcohols like ethanolamine and 1- amino-2-propanol, and aldehydes as sub
   2145..2164    +  CDS            7xHis (fragment): 6xHis affinity tag
   2191..2247    -  misc_feature   MCS: pUC18/19 multiple cloning site
   2244..2401    +  CDS            lacZα (fragment): LacZα fragment of β-galactosidase; lacZ fragment
   2407..2506    -  misc_feature   bom (fragment): basis of mobility region from pBR322
   2608..2643    -  CDS            rop (fragment): Rop protein, which maintains plasmids at low copy number; rop
   2708..3350    -  CDS            TetR (fragment): tetracycline resistance regulatory protein; tetR
   3456..4655    +  CDS            TcR: tetracycline efflux protein; tetA; confers resistance to tetracycline
   4714..4866    -  CDS            tetR (fragment): TETR1_ECOLX - Experimental evidence at protein level: Swiss-Prot protein existence level 1. TetR is the repressor of the tetracycline resistance element; its N-terminal region forms a helix-turn-helix structure and binds DNA. Binding of tetracycline to TetR reduces the repressor affinity for the tetracycline resistance gene (tetA) promoter operator sites. From Escherichia coli.
   4886..6034    -  CDS            trfA: trans-acting replication protein that binds to and activates oriV
   6164..6268    -  CDS            traI (fragment): TRAI6_ECOLX - Experimental evidence at protein level: Swiss-Prot protein existence level 1. The initiation process of transfer DNA synthesis requires the interaction of at least three plasmid-specific components (TraH, I, and J) at the transfer origin resulting in the assembly of a specialised nucleoprotein complex - the relaxosome. Site- and strand-specific cleavage at the transfer origin is dependent on TraI and TraJ. From Escherichia coli.
   6306..6677    -  CDS            traJ: oriT-recognizing protein; traJ
   6710..6819    -  oriT           oriT: incP origin of transfer
   6972..7603    +  rep_origin     oriV: incP origin of replication
   7681..7894    +  CDS            bla(M) (fragment): β-lactamase lacking the signal sequence; bla(M); allows cytosolic expression of β-lactamase
   8066..8654    +  rep_origin     ori: high-copy-number ColE1/pMB1/pBR322/pUC origin of replication
   8837..8929    +  CDS            lacI (fragment): lac repressor; lacI; The lac repressor binds to the lac operator to inhibit transcription in E. coli. This inhibition can be relieved by adding lactose or isopropyl-β-D-thiogalactopyranoside (IPTG).
   8942..8963    +  protein_bind   CAP binding site: CAP binding activates transcription in the presence of cAMP. E. coli catabolite activator protein
   8978..9008    +  promoter       lac promoter: promoter for the E. coli lac operon
   9016..9032    +  protein_bind   lac operator: The lac repressor binds to the lac operator to inhibit transcription in E. coli. This inhibition can be relieved by adding lactose or isopropyl-β-D-thiogalactopyranoside (IPTG). lac repressor encoded by lacI
