[The description below was written by a language model from this plasmid's Addgene catalogue record and pLannotate feature annotations shown in this document.]
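Description:
JGI_018291 is a broad-host-range bacterial expression plasmid of about 9.4 kb built on the pCM80_PxoxF backbone, catalogued as a synthetic biology vector and assembled by Gibson cloning. The backbone carries IncP replication and transfer functions: oriV with its trans-acting replication protein trfA, plus oriT, traJ and a traI fragment, which together allow replication in diverse Gram-negative hosts and mobilisation by conjugation when transfer functions are supplied in trans. A ColE1/pMB1-type origin is also annotated for propagation in E. coli, although the catalogue lists the plasmid as low copy. Selection is by tetracycline, through the tetA efflux gene accompanied by tetR regulatory sequences. Remnants of bla, rop, bom, lacI and lacZα are present only as fragments and are likely cloning vestiges.

The insert is Janthino_4798, a synthetic gene whose reading frame (roughly 1.6 kb) is annotated by similarity to exaA, the quinoprotein ethanol dehydrogenase of Pseudomonas aeruginosa. This fits the stated purpose of studying rare earth element-dependent alcohol dehydrogenases. The coding sequence is preceded by a phage T7 gene 10 ribosome binding site and followed by a C-terminal polyhistidine tag, which would allow affinity purification of the product. The backbone name implies that expression is driven by an xoxF promoter, but the feature table does not annotate one. The only promoter it detects is the lac promoter, with its CAP site and operator, lying upstream of the insert region across the plasmid's numbering origin. The record does not name the expression host. The plasmid appears to be one of a batch of synthesised candidate dehydrogenase genes cloned for expression and characterisation.
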