Addgene plasmid #158823: JGI_018291
Purpose: Rare earth element alcohol dehydrogenases
Depositing lab: Joint Genome Institute. Publication: Rare earth element alcohol dehydrogenases widely occur among globally distributed, numerically abundant and environmentally important microbes. Huang J, Yu Z, Groom J, Cheng JF, Tarver A, Yoshikuni Y, Chistoserdova L. ISME J. 2019 Aug;13(8):2005-2017. doi: 10.1038/s41396-019-0414-z. Epub 2019 Apr 5. PubMed 30952993.
Backbone
  Vector backbone: pCM80_PxoxF
  Vector type: Synthetic Biology
Growth in bacteria
  Bacterial resistance: Tetracycline, 10 μg/mL
  Growth temperature: 37°C
  Growth strain: Top10
  Copy number: Low Copy
Gene/Insert
  Gene/Insert name: Janthino_4798 (alt name: Batch190_p022)
  Species: Synthetic
  Cloning method: Gibson Cloning
Terms and licenses: Academic/Nonprofit Terms; Industry Terms: Not Available to Industry
Depositor comments: pCM80_PxoxF vector with Janthino_4798 insert, JGI ICE Registry: https://registry.jgi.doe.gov/entry/18291
How to cite: JGI_018291 was a gift from Joint Genome Institute (Addgene plasmid # 158823 ; http://n2t.net/addgene:158823 ; RRID:Addgene_158823)
