>Addgene plasmid #158823 | JGI_018291 | depositor partial sequence | sequence record 306533 | gene insert with vector overlaps
GACTTGTCGGAGGAATCCTCTAGAAATAATTTTGTTTAACTTTAAGAAGGAGATATACCATGATCGTGCA
GAAGAAGATCATGGGCATCCTGGTGGGCCTGGGACTGGCGTCCCTGGCGAGCCTGGCCCAGGCCGCGGAC
GTCGGCAACGTGACCAACGCCATGCTGGACTCGACGGCCAAGAACCCGGCGAGCGTCCTCTCCTTCGGCA
TGGGGACCCAGGGTCAGCGCTACTCGCCCCTCACCCAGATCAATGACAAGACGGTCGCGAAGCTGGTGCC
GGCGTGGTCGTTCTCGTTCGGCGGCGAGAAGCAGCGTGGCCAGGAAAGCCAGCCGCTCATCCACAACGGC
AAGATGTTCGTGACGGCGAGCTACAGCCGCATTTTCGCCGTCGACCTCAAGACGGGCGCGAAGCTCTGGA
AGTACGAGCATCGCCTGCCGGATGGCATCATGCCGTGCTGCGACGTCGTGAACCGGGGCGCCGCGCTGTA
TGGCAACCTGGTCATCTTCGGTACCCTGGACGCCTATCTCGTCGCCCTGGACCAGAACACGGGCAAGATC
GTGTGGAAGGAGAAGGTCGACGATTACGCCGCCGGTTACAGCATGACCGCCGCTCCCCTCATCGCGGAGG
GCCTCCTGCTCACCGGAGTGAGCGGCGGCGAGTTTGGCATCGTGGGCCGGGTGGAGGCGCGCAACCCGAT
GACGGGCGACCTCGTGTGGACGCGGCCCACGGTGGAAGGCCATATGGGCCATCGCTATGACAAAGACGGC
AAGGCGATCGACAACGGCATCTCGGGCACGGTGAACAAGACCTGGCCGGGCGACCTGTGGAAGACCGGGG
GTGCGTCCACGTGGATGGGTGGGACCTACGATCCCCAGACCAAGTTGGCGTATTTCGGCACCGGCAACCC
GGCGCCGTGGAACTCCCACCTGAGGCCCGGCGACAACCTGTACTCCTCGTCCACCGTCGCCCTTGACGTG
AAGACGGGCCAGATCAAGTGGGCCTACCAGAACACCCCGAACGACGCCTGGGACTTCGACGGTGCGAACG
AGTTCGTCACCTTTGACATGGACGGGAAGCGCTACGGCGGCAAGGCCGACCGCAACGGCTTCTTCTACGT
CATCGACGCGAGCACGGGCAAGCTCCAGAACGCGTTCCCGTTCGTCAAGAAGATCACGTGGGCCAGCTCG
ATCGACCTTAAGACCGGGCGCCCGAACTACATCGCGGCCGGCCGCCCGGGCGACCCCACCAAGGGAGAGG
AGGGCAAGAAGGGCACAACGGTGTTCGCTGCCCCCGCCTTCCTGGGCGCGAAGAACCAGATGCCGATGGC
GTACTCGCCGCAGACCAAGCTCTTCTACGTGCCGGCCAATGAGTGGGGCATGGACATCTGGAACGAGCCC
ATTTCCTACAAGAAGGGCGGCGCCTTCCTTGGCGCCGGCTTCACGATCAAGCCCCTGTTCGACGACTACA
TCGGGGCCATGCGCGCCGTGGACCCAAAGACCGGCAAGATCGTGTGGGAGATCAAAAACAACGCCCCCTT
GTGGGGGGGCGTCATGAGCACAGCGGGCAACCTCGTCTTCTACGGCACGCCGGAAGGTTTCCTGAAGGCG
GTGGACGCGAAGACTGGTAAGGAGCTGTGGAAGTTCCAGACCGGCAGCGGGGTCGTCGCCCCGCCGGTCA
CCTGGCAGGACGGCGATACGCAGTACGTGGCGGTGGTGAGCGGCTGGGGAGGTGCGGTCCCGCTCTGGGG
CGGCGAGGTGGCGAAGAAGGTGAATTTCCTCGAACAAGGCGGCTCGGTCTGGGTGTTCAAGCTGGCGTCC
AAGGCCGAAAACCTCTATTTTCAGGGACATCATCACCATCACCATCACCACTGACAGCT
